Addgene plasmid #39420: TAL2086
Depositing lab: Keith Joung. Depositing organization: Massachusetts General Hospital. Publication: FLASH assembly of TALENs for high-throughput genome editing. Reyon D, Tsai SQ, Khayter C, Foden JA, Sander JD, Joung JK. Nat Biotechnol. 2012 Apr 8. doi: 10.1038/nbt.2170. PubMed 22484455.
Backbone
  Vector backbone: JDS70
  Backbone manufacturer: Joung lab (Addgene Plasmid # 32285)
  Backbone size w/o insert (bp): 6447
  Vector type: Mammalian Expression ; T7
Growth in bacteria
  Bacterial resistance: Ampicillin, 100 μg/mL
  Growth temperature: 37°C
  Growth strain: XL1 Blue
  Copy number: High Copy
Gene/Insert
  Gene/Insert name: eGFP-TALEN-32-Left
  Species: H. sapiens (human)
  Insert size (bp): 1538
  Promoter: CMV
  Tag / fusion protein: 3X Flag (N terminal on backbone); WT FOKI (C terminal on backbone)
  Cloning method: Restriction Enzyme; 5′ cloning site BsmBI (destroyed during cloning); 3′ cloning site BsmBI (destroyed during cloning)
  Sequencing primers: 5′ CMV-F
Terms and licenses: Academic/Nonprofit Terms; Industry Terms: Not Available to Industry
Depositor comments: Target binding site: TACCCCGACCACATGAA To reduce the chance of recombination in this plasmid, do not grow in liquid culture for more than 12-14 hours. It is strongly recommended that users perform a diagnostic digest to verify this plasmid prior to use. For example, a double digest of the plasmid with BamHI and KpnI should result in two bands at 2.2kb and 5.8kb
How to cite: TAL2086 was a gift from Keith Joung (Addgene plasmid # 39420 ; http://n2t.net/addgene:39420 ; RRID:Addgene_39420)
