[The description below was written by a language model from this plasmid's Addgene catalogue record.]
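Description:
TAL2086 is a mammalian expression plasmid encoding the left monomer of a TALEN pair, eGFP-TALEN-32-Left, directed against a site in the eGFP reporter gene. It is built on the JDS70 backbone (about 6.4 kb without insert), a TALEN expression vector that accepts an assembled TAL effector repeat array between two BsmBI sites. Both sites were destroyed during cloning, as is typical for type IIS restriction cloning, where the enzyme cuts outside its recognition sequence. The roughly 1.5 kb insert is the repeat array that sets DNA-binding specificity. The record lists its species as human, although the name points to an eGFP target. The plasmid is maintained in E. coli at high copy under ampicillin selection. The origin of replication is not named in the record, and no feature table was supplied.

Expression is driven by the CMV promoter for strong constitutive transcription in mammalian cells. The vector type annotation also lists T7, which suggests a T7 promoter is available for in vitro transcription, though the record gives no further detail. The backbone supplies an N-terminal 3X Flag tag for detection and a C-terminal wild-type FokI nuclease domain, so the repeat array is expressed as a tagged TAL effector–FokI fusion. FokI cleaves only as a dimer, so this construct is meant to be co-delivered with the matching right-hand TALEN. Binding of the two monomers at adjacent half-sites brings the nuclease domains together to make a double-strand break. The plasmid comes from a collection generated by the FLASH high-throughput TALEN assembly method, where eGFP-targeting TALENs would typically be used to measure nuclease activity through loss of eGFP signal. The depositor notes that the repetitive array is prone to recombination and recommends checking plasmid integrity by diagnostic digest before use.
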