>Addgene plasmid #39420 | TAL2086 | depositor partial sequence | sequence record 49722 | TAL2086 sequence 1538 bps
GAACCTGACCCCAGACCAGGTAGTCGCAATCGCGTCGAACATTGGGGGAAAGCAAGCCCTGGAAACCGTG
CAAAGGTTGTTGCCGGTCCTTTGTCAAGACCACGGCCTTACACCGGAGCAAGTCGTGGCCATTGCATCCC
ACGACGGTGGCAAACAGGCTCTTGAGACGGTTCAGAGACTTCTCCCAGTTCTCTGTCAAGCCCACGGGCT
GACTCCCGATCAAGTTGTAGCGATTGCGTCGCATGACGGAGGGAAACAAGCATTGGAGACTGTCCAACGG
CTCCTTCCCGTGTTGTGTCAAGCCCACGGTTTGACGCCTGCACAAGTGGTCGCCATCGCCAGCCATGATG
GCGGTAAGCAGGCGCTGGAAACAGTACAGCGCCTGCTGCCTGTACTGTGCCAGGATCATGGACTGACCCC
AGACCAGGTAGTCGCAATCGCGTCACATGACGGGGGAAAGCAAGCCCTGGAAACCGTGCAAAGGTTGTTG
CCGGTCCTTTGTCAAGACCACGGCCTTACACCGGAGCAAGTCGTGGCCATTGCAAATAATAACGGTGGCA
AACAGGCTCTTGAGACGGTTCAGAGACTTCTCCCAGTTCTCTGTCAAGCCCACGGGCTGACTCCCGATCA
AGTTGTAGCGATTGCGTCGAACATTGGAGGGAAACAAGCATTGGAGACTGTCCAACGGCTCCTTCCCGTG
TTGTGTCAAGCCCACGGTTTGACGCCTGCACAAGTGGTCGCCATCGCCAGCCATGATGGCGGTAAGCAGG
CGCTGGAAACAGTACAGCGCCTGCTGCCTGTACTGTGCCAGGATCATGGACTGACCCCAGACCAGGTAGT
CGCAATCGCGTCACATGACGGGGGAAAGCAAGCCCTGGAAACCGTGCAAAGGTTGTTGCCGGTCCTTTGT
CAAGACCACGGCCTTACACCGGAGCAAGTCGTGGCCATTGCAAGCAACATCGGTGGCAAACAGGCTCTTG
AGACGGTTCAGAGACTTCTCCCAGTTCTCTGTCAAGCCCACGGGCTGACTCCCGATCAAGTTGTAGCGAT
TGCGTCGCATGACGGAGGGAAACAAGCATTGGAGACTGTCCAACGGCTCCTTCCCGTGTTGTGTCAAGCC
CACGGTTTGACGCCTGCACAAGTGGTCGCCATCGCCTCCAATATTGGCGGTAAGCAGGCGCTGGAAACAG
TACAGCGCCTGCTGCCTGTACTGTGCCAGGATCATGGACTGACCCCAGACCAGGTAGTCGCAATCGCGTC
AAACGGAGGGGGAAAGCAAGCCCTGGAAACCGTGCAAAGGTTGTTGCCGGTCCTTTGTCAAGACCACGGC
CTTACACCGGAGCAAGTCGTGGCCATTGCAAATAATAACGGTGGCAAACAGGCTCTTGAGACGGTTCAGA
GACTTCTCCCAGTTCTCTGTCAAGCCCACGGGCTGACTCCCGATCAAGTTGTAGCGATTGCGTCGAACAT
TGGAGGGAAACAAGCATTGGAGACTGTCCAACGGCTCCTTCCCGTGTTGTGTCAAGCCCACGGTCTGA
