>Addgene plasmid #39420 | TAL2086 | addgene partial sequence | sequence record 52591 | JDS-TALEN-F 5'-TAGGGGTCGGTAAACAGTGG-3'
ACTGTGGCGGGTGAGCTTAGGGGGCCTCCGCTCCAGCTCGACACCGGGCAGCTGCTGAAGATCGCGAAGA
GAGGGGGAGTAACAGCGGTAGAGGCAGTGCACGCCTGGCGCAATGCGCTCACCGGGGCCCCCTTGAACCT
GACCCCAGACCAGGTAGTCGCAATCGCGTCGAACATTGGGGGAAAGCAAGCCCTGGAAACCGTGCAAAGG
TTGTTGCCGGTCCTTTGTCAAGACCACGGCCTTACACCGGAGCAAGTCGTGGCCATTGCATCCCACGACG
GTGGCAAACAGGCTCTTGAGACGGTTCAGAGACTTCTCCCAGTTCTCTGTCAAGCCCACGGGCTGACTCC
CGATCAAGTTGTAGCGATTGCGTCGCATGACGGAGGGAAACAAGCATTGGAGACTGTCCAACGGCTCCTT
CCCGTGTTGTGTCAAGCCCACGGTTTGACGCCTGCACAAGTGGTCGCCATCGCCAGCCATGATGGCGGTA
AGCAGGCGCTGGAAACAGTACAGCGCCTGCTGCCTGTACTGTGCCAGGATCATGGACTGACCCCAGACCA
GGTAGTCGCAATCGCGTCACATGACGGGGGAAAGCAAGCCCTGGAAACCGTGCAAAGGTTGTTGCCGGTC
CTTTGTCAAGACCACGGCCTTACACCGGAGCAAGTCGTGGCCATTGCAAATAATAACGGTGGCAAACAGG
CTCTTGAGACGGTTCAGAGACTTCTCCCAGTTCTCTGTCAAGCCCACGGGCTGACTCCCGATCAAGTTGT
AGCGATTGCGTCGAACATTGGAGGGAAACAAGCATTGGAGACTGTCCAACGGCTCCTTCCCGTGTTGTGT
CAAGCCCACGGTTTGACGCCTGCACAAGTGGTCGCCATCGCCAGCCATGATGGCGGTAAGCA
